Addgene plasmid #198186: pcmv3-STING-C64S,C65S-FLAG
Purpose: Mammalian expression of FLAG-tagged mouse STING1 C64S, C65S
Depositing lab: Yun Zhao. Depositing organization: BenQ Hospital Affiliated to Nanjing Medical University. Publication: 4-octyl itaconate as a metabolite derivative inhibits inflammation via alkylation of STING. Li W, Li Y, Kang J, Jiang H, Gong W, Chen L, Wu C, Liu M, Wu X, Zhao Y, Ren J. Cell Rep. 2023 Mar 28;42(3):112145. doi: 10.1016/j.celrep.2023.112145. Epub 2023 Feb 28. PubMed 36862550.
Backbone
  Vector backbone: pcmv3
  Vector type: Mammalian Expression
Growth in bacteria
  Bacterial resistance: Kanamycin, 50 μg/mL
  Growth temperature: 37°C
  Growth strain: DH5alpha
  Copy number: Unknown
Gene/Insert
  Gene/Insert name: TMEM173 (alt name: STING)
  Species: M. musculus (mouse)
  Insert size (bp): 1174
  Mutation: The cysteine in STING at position 64/65 mutates to serine
  GenBank ID: NM_028261.1
  Entrez Gene: Sting1 (a.k.a. 2610307O08Rik, ERIS, MPYS, Mita, STING, STING-beta, Tmem173)
  Promoter: CMV
  Tag / fusion protein: FLAG (C terminal on insert)
  Cloning method: Gibson Cloning
  Sequencing primers: 5′ TGGCCATACACTTGAGTGAC; 3′ ACAGTGGGAGTGGCACCTTC
Terms and licenses: Academic/Nonprofit Terms; Industry Terms: Not Available to Industry
How to cite: pcmv3-STING-C64S,C65S-FLAG was a gift from Yun Zhao (Addgene plasmid # 198186 ; http://n2t.net/addgene:198186 ; RRID:Addgene_198186)
