[The description below was written by a language model from this plasmid's Addgene catalogue record and pLannotate feature annotations shown in this document.]
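Description:
pcmv3-STING-C64S,C65S-FLAG is a mammalian expression plasmid built on the pcmv3 backbone that encodes mouse STING (Sting1, also known as Tmem173) with the cysteines at positions 64 and 65 replaced by serines. In the 7,099-nt sequence record, the Sting1 coding sequence sits downstream of the human cytomegalovirus immediate early enhancer and promoter. Between promoter and coding sequence lie leader elements annotated as fragments of an adenovirus splice acceptor and a chimeric adenovirus/immunoglobulin intron, which typically improve transcript processing and expression. A short T7 promoter lies just upstream of the insert, and a FLAG epitope is fused directly to the C terminus of STING, followed by the bovine growth hormone polyadenylation signal. The small matches to an adenoviral terminal protein and an IgH signal sequence in this leader region are fragments, probably annotation by-products of the intron sequences rather than functional coding elements.

The plasmid is propagated in E. coli through a high-copy ColE1/pUC-type origin and selected with kanamycin through an aph(3')-Ia gene; an f1 origin is also present. A separate SV40 enhancer/early promoter drives a hygromycin resistance gene terminated by the SV40 poly(A) signal, which allows selection of stably transfected mammalian cells. Remnants of lac regulatory elements, a ble fragment and a bom fragment are backbone leftovers.

The construct provides FLAG-detectable expression of a cysteine-to-serine STING mutant. The associated publication concerns alkylation of STING by the itaconate derivative 4-octyl itaconate, which suggests that the mutant serves to test whether these cysteines are relevant modification sites in comparison with wild-type STING, although the record does not spell out this role.
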