Features (pLannotate 1.2.2; 24 found; start..end, strand, type, name):
     28..80      -  misc_feature   bom (fragment): basis of mobility region from pBR322
    253..632     +  enhancer       CMV enhancer: human cytomegalovirus immediate early enhancer
    634..833     +  promoter       CMV promoter: human cytomegalovirus (CMV) immediate early promoter
    901..939     +  misc_feature   Ad SA (fragment): adenovirus major late transcript splice acceptor (Friedrich and Soriano, 1991)
    972..1181    -  CDS            PTP (fragment): TERM_ADE02 - Experimental evidence at protein level: Swiss-Prot protein existence level 1. Protein covalently bound to the viral DNA that acts as a primer for viral genomic replication by DNA strand displacement. Assembles on the viral origin of replication in an initiation complex with viral polymerase, DBP, host NFIA and host POU2F1/OCT1. During initiation, the polymerase covalently couples the first dCTP with Ser- 580 of pTP. The terminal protein stimulates the template activity over 20 fold compared to protein-free templates. Neo-synthesized viral genomes are linked to two preterminal prot
   1212..1301    +  intron         chimeric intron (fragment): chimera between introns from adenovirus and immunoglobulin heavy chain genes
   1320..1366    +  CDS            IgH signal sequence (fragment): signal sequence from the mouse immunoglobulin heavy chain variable region
   1386..1404    +  promoter       T7 promoter: promoter for bacteriophage T7 RNA polymerase
   1421..2554    +  CDS            Sting1 (sequence partly withheld): STING_MOUSE - Also known as Eris From Mus musculus (Mouse).
   2555..2578    +  CDS            FLAG: FLAG® epitope tag, followed by an enterokinase cleavage site
   2637..2861    +  polyA_signal   bGH poly(A) signal: bovine growth hormone polyadenylation signal
   2865..2886    +  promoter       SV40 promoter (fragment): SV40 enhancer and early promoter
   2907..3335    +  rep_origin     f1 ori (sequence partly withheld): f1 bacteriophage origin of replication; arrow indicates direction of (+) strand synthesis
   3349..3678    +  promoter       SV40 promoter: SV40 enhancer and early promoter
   3727..4752    +  CDS            HygR: aminoglycoside phosphotransferase from E. coli; aph(4)-Ia; confers resistance to hygromycin
   4762..4887    +  CDS            ble (fragment): BLE_KLEPN - Experimental evidence at protein level: Swiss-Prot protein existence level 1. Binding protein with a strong affinity to the bleomycin family of antibiotics. Binds to CL990; an antimitotic-antibiotic compound. From Klebsiella pneumoniae.
   4882..5003    +  polyA_signal   SV40 poly(A) signal: SV40 polyadenylation signal
   5076..5092    -  protein_bind   lac operator: The lac repressor binds to the lac operator to inhibit transcription in E. coli. This inhibition can be relieved by adding lactose or isopropyl-β-D-thiogalactopyranoside (IPTG). lac repressor encoded by lacI
   5100..5130    -  promoter       lac promoter: promoter for the E. coli lac operon
   5145..5166    -  protein_bind   CAP binding site: CAP binding activates transcription in the presence of cAMP. E. coli catabolite activator protein
   5179..5271    -  CDS            lacI (fragment): lac repressor; lacI; The lac repressor binds to the lac operator to inhibit transcription in E. coli. This inhibition can be relieved by adding lactose or isopropyl-β-D-thiogalactopyranoside (IPTG).
   5454..6042    -  rep_origin     ori: high-copy-number ColE1/pMB1/pBR322/pUC origin of replication
   6076..6133    +  promoter       AmpR promoter (fragment): bla
   6142..6957    -  CDS            KanR: aminoglycoside phosphotransferase; aph(3')-Ia; confers resistance to kanamycin in bacteria or G418 (Geneticin®) in eukaryotes
>Addgene plasmid #198186 | pcmv3-STING-C64S,C65S-FLAG | addgene full sequence | sequence record 389091 | Addgene NGS Result
GACGGATCGGGAGATCTCCCGATCCCCTATGGTGCACTCTCAGTACAATCTGCTCTGATGCCGCATAGTT
AAGCCAGTATCTGCTCCCTGCTTGTGTGTTGGAGGTCGCTGAGTAGTGCGCGAGCAAAATTTAAGCTACA
ACAAGGCAAGGCTTGACCGACAATTGCATGAAGAATCTGCTTAGGGTTAGGCGTTTTGCGCTGCTTCGCG
AGTACATTTATATTGGCTCATGTCCAATATGACCGCCATGTTGACATTGATTATTGACTAGTTATTAATA
GTAATCAATTACGGGGTCATTAGTTCATAGCCCATATATGGAGTTCCGCGTTACATAACTTACGGTAAAT
GGCCCGCCTGGCTGACCGCCCAACGACCCCCGCCCATTGACGTCAATAATGACGTATGTTCCCATAGTAA
CGCCAATAGGGACTTTCCATTGACGTCAATGGGTGGAGTATTTACGGTAAACTGCCCACTTGGCAGTACA
TCAAGTGTATCATATGCCAAGTCCGCCCCCTATTGACGTCAATGACGGTAAATGGCCCGCCTGGCATTAT
GCCCAGTACATGACCTTACGGGACTTTCCTACTTGGCAGTACATCTACGTATTAGTCATCGCTATTACCA
TGGTGATGCGGTTTTGGCAGTACACCAATGGGCGTGGATAGCGGTTTGACTCACGGGGATTTCCAAGTCT
CCACCCCATTGACGTCAATGGGAGTTTGTTTTGGCACCAAAATCAACGGGACTTTCCAAAATGTCGTAAT
AACCCCGCCCCGTTGACGCAAATGGGCGGTAGGCGTGTACGGTGGGAGGTCTATATAAGCAGAGCTCGTT
TAGTGAACCGTCAGATCCTCACTCTCTTCCGCATCGCTGTCTGCGAGGGCCAGCTGTTGGGCTCGCGGTT
GAGGACAAACTCTTCGCGGTCTTTCCAGTACTCTTGGATCGGAAACCCGTCGGCCTCCGAACGGTACTCC
GCCACCGAGGGACCTGAGCGAGTCCGCATCGACCGGATCGGAAAACCTCTCGAGAAAGGCGTCTAACCAG
TCACAGTCGCAAGGTAGGCTGAGCACCGTGGCGGGCGGCAGCGGGTGGCGGTCGGGGTTGTTTCTGGCGG
AGGTGCTGCTGATGATGTAATTAAAGTAGGCGGTCTTGAGACGGCGGATGGTCGAGGTGAGGTGTGGCAG
GCTTGAGATCCAGCTGTTGGGGTGAGTACTCCCTCTCAAAAGCGGGCATTACTTCTGCGCTAAGATTGTC
AGTTTCCAAAAACGAGGAGGATTTGATATTCACCTGGCCCGATCTGGCCATACACTTGAGTGACAATGAC
ATCCACTTTGCCTTTCTCTCCACAGGTGTCCACTCCCAGGTCCAAGTTTAAACTTTAATACGACTCACTA
TAGGGGCCGCCACCAAGCTTATGCCATACTCCAACCTGCATCCAGCCATCCCACGGCCCAGAGGTCACCG
CTCCAAATATGTAGCCCTCATCTTTCTGGTGGCCAGCCTGATGATCCTTTGGGTGGCAAAGGATCCACCA
AATCACACTCTGAAGTACCTAGCACTTCACCTAGCCTCGCACGAACTTGGACTACTGTTGAAAAACCTCA
GCTCCCTGGCTGAAGAGCTGTGCCATGTCCAGTCCAGGTACCAGGGCAGCTACTGGAAGGCTGTGCGCGC
CTGCCTGGGATGCCCCATCCACTGTATGGCTATGATTCTACTATCGTCTTATTTCTATTTCCTCCAAAAC
ACTGCTGACATATACCTCAGTTGGATGTTTGGCCTTCTGGTCCTCTATAAGTCCCTAAGCATGCTCCTGG
GCCTTCAGAGCTTGACTCCAGCGGAAGTCTCTGCAGTCTGTGAAGAAAAG
[564 nt withheld, positions 1871-2434]
GAGGTTACCATGAATGCCCCCATGACCTCAGTGGCACCTCCTCCCTCCGTACTGTCCCAAGAGCCAAGAC
TCCTCATCAGTGGTATGGATCAGCCTCTCCCACTCCGCACTGACCTCATCGATTACAAGGACGACGATGA
CAAGTGATAATCTAGAGCGGCCGCCGAATTCGGGCCCGTTTAAACCCGCTGATCAGCCTCGACTGTGCCT
TCTAGTTGCCAGCCATCTGTTGTTTGCCCCTCCCCCGTGCCTTCCTTGACCCTGGAAGGTGCCACTCCCA
CTGTCCTTTCCTAATAAAATGAGGAAATTGCATCGCATTGTCTGAGTAGGTGTCATTCTATTCTGGGGGG
TGGGGTGGGGCAGGACAGCAAGGGGGAGGATTGGGAAGACAATAGCAGGCATGCTGGGGATGCGGTGGGC
TCTATGGCTTCTGAGGCGGAAAGAACCAGCTGGGGCTCTAGGGGGTATCCCC
[124 nt withheld, positions 2907-3030]
CGCA
[88 nt withheld, positions 3035-3122]
A
[49 nt withheld, positions 3124-3172]
CCTTTGACGTTGGAGTCCACGTTCTTT
[37 nt withheld, positions 3200-3236]
ACCCTATCTCGGTCTATTCTTTTGATTTATAAGGGATTTTGCCGATTTCGGCCTATTGGTTAAAAAATGA
GCTGATTTAACAAAAATTTAACGCGAATTAATTCTGTGGAATGTGTGTCAGTTAGGGTGTGGAAAGTCCC
CAGGCTCCCCAGCAGGCAGAAGTATGCAAAGCATGCATCTCAATTAGTCAGCAACCAGGTGTGGAAAGTC
CCCAGGCTCCCCAGCAGGCAGAAGTATGCAAAGCATGCATCTCAATTAGTCAGCAACCATAGTCCCGCCC
CTAACTCCGCCCATCCCGCCCCTAACTCCGCCCAGTTCCGCCCATTCTCCGCCCCATGGCTGACTAATTT
TTTTTATTTATGCAGAGGCCGAGGCCGCCTCTGCCTCTGAGCTATTCCAGAAGTAGTGAGGAGGCTTTTT
TGGAGGCCTAGGCTTTTGCAAAAAGCTCTCGGGAGCTTGTATATCCATTTTCGGATCTGATCAGCACGTG
ATGAAAAAGCCTGAACTCACCGCGACGTCTGTCGAGAAGTTTCTGATCGAAAAGTTCGACAGCGTCTCCG
ACCTGATGCAGCTCTCGGAGGGCGAAGAATCTCGTGCTTTCAGCTTCGATGTAGGAGGGCGTGGATATGT
CCTGCGGGTAAATAGCTGCGCCGATGGTTTCTACAAAGATCGTTATGTTTATCGGCACTTTGCATCGGCC
GCGCTCCCGATTCCGGAAGTGCTTGACATTGGGGAATTCAGCGAGAGCCTGACCTATTGCATCTCCCGCC
GTGCACAGGGTGTCACGTTGCAAGACCTGCCTGAAACCGAACTGCCCGCTGTTCTGCAGCCGGTCGCGGA
GGCCATGGATGCGATCGCTGCGGCCGATCTTAGCCAGACGAGCGGGTTCGGCCCATTCGGACCGCAAGGA
ATCGGTCAATACACTACATGGCGTGATTTCATATGCGCGATTGCTGATCCCCATGTGTATCACTGGCAAA
CTGTGATGGACGACACCGTCAGTGCGTCCGTCGCGCAGGCTCTCGATGAGCTGATGCTTTGGGCCGAGGA
CTGCCCCGAAGTCCGGCACCTCGTGCACGCGGATTTCGGCTCCAACAATGTCCTGACGGACAATGGCCGC
ATAACAGCGGTCATTGACTGGAGCGAGGCGATGTTCGGGGATTCCCAATACGAGGTCGCCAACATCTTCT
TCTGGAGGCCGTGGTTGGCTTGTATGGAGCAGCAGACGCGCTACTTCGAGCGGAGGCATCCGGAGCTTGC
AGGATCGCCGCGGCTCCGGGCGTATATGCTCCGCATTGGTCTTGACCAACTCTATCAGAGCTTGGTTGAC
GGCAATTTCGATGATGCAGCTTGGGCGCAGGGTCGATGCGACGCAATCGTCCGATCCGGAGCCGGGACTG
TCGGGCGTACACAAATCGCCCGCAGAAGCGCGGCCGTCTGGACCGATGGCTGTGTAGAAGTACTCGCCGA
TAGTGGAAACCGACGCCCCAGCACTCGTCCGAGGGCAAAGGAATAGCACGTGCTACGAGATTTCGATTCC
ACCGCCGCCTTCTATGAAAGGTTGGGCTTCGGAATCGTTTTCCGGGACGCTGGCTGGATGATCCTCCAGC
GCGGGGATCTCATGCTGGAGTTCTTCGCCCACCCCAACTTGTTTATTGCAGCTTATAATGGTTACAAATA
AAGCAATAGCATCACAAATTTCACAAATAAAGCATTTTTTTCACTGCATTCTAGTTGTGGTTTGTCCAAA
CTCATCAATGTATCTTATCATGTCTGTATACCGTCGACCTCTAGCTAGAGCTTGGCGTAATCATGGTCAT
AGCTGTTTCCTGTGTGAAATTGTTATCCGCTCACAATTCCACACAACATACGAGCCGGAAGCATAAAGTG
TAAAGCCTGGGGTGCCTAATGAGTGAGCTAACTCACATTAATTGCGTTGCGCTCACTGCCCGCTTTCCAG
TCGGGAAACCTGTCGTGCCAGCTGCATTAATGAATCGGCCAACGCGCGGGGAGAGGCGGTTTGCGTATTG
GGCGCTCTTCCGCTTCCTCGCTCACTGACTCGCTGCGCTCGGTCGTTCGGCTGCGGCGAGCGGTATCAGC
TCACTCAAAGGCGGTAATACGGTTATCCACAGAATCAGGGGATAACGCAGGAAAGAACATGTGAGCAAAA
GGCCAGCAAAAGGCCAGGAACCGTAAAAAGGCCGCGTTGCTGGCGTTTTTCCATAGGCTCCGCCCCCCTG
ACGAGCATCACAAAAATCGACGCTCAAGTCAGAGGTGGCGAAACCCGACAGGACTATAAAGATACCAGGC
GTTTCCCCCTGGAAGCTCCCTCGTGCGCTCTCCTGTTCCGACCCTGCCGCTTACCGGATACCTGTCCGCC
TTTCTCCCTTCGGGAAGCGTGGCGCTTTCTCATAGCTCACGCTGTAGGTATCTCAGTTCGGTGTAGGTCG
TTCGCTCCAAGCTGGGCTGTGTGCACGAACCCCCCGTTCAGCCCGACCGCTGCGCCTTATCCGGTAACTA
TCGTCTTGAGTCCAACCCGGTAAGACACGACTTATCGCCACTGGCAGCAGCCACTGGTAACAGGATTAGC
AGAGCGAGGTATGTAGGCGGTGCTACAGAGTTCTTGAAGTGGTGGCCTAACTACGGCTACACTAGAAGAA
CAGTATTTGGTATCTGCGCTCTGCTGAAGCCAGTTACCTTCGGAAAAAGAGTTGGTAGCTCTTGATCCGG
CAAACAAACCACCGCTGGTAGCGGTGGTTTTTTTGTTTGCAAGCAGCAGATTACGCGCAGAAAAAAAGGA
TCTCAAGAAGATCCTTTGATCTTTTCTACGGGGTCTGAGCGCGGAACCCCTATTTGTTTATTTTTCTAAA
TACATTCAAATATGTATCCGCTCATGAATTAATTCTTAGAAAAACTCATCGAGCATCAAATGAAACTGCA
ATTTATTCATATCAGGATTATCAATACCATATTTTTGAAAAAGCCGTTTCTGTAATGAAGGAGAAAACTC
ACCGAGGCAGTTCCATAGGATGGCAAGATCCTGGTATCGGTCTGCGATTCCGACTCGTCCAACATCAATA
CAACCTATTAATTTCCCCTCGTCAAAAATAAGGTTATCAAGTGAGAAATCACCATGAGTGACGACTGAAT
CCGGTGAGAATGGCAAAAGTTTATGCATTTCTTTCCAGACTTGTTCAACAGGCCAGCCATTACGCTCGTC
ATCAAAATCACTCGCATCAACCAAACCGTTATTCATTCGTGATTGCGCCTGAGCGAGACGAAATACGCGA
TCGCTGTTAAAAGGACAATTACAAACAGGAATCGAATGCAACCGGCGCAGGAACACTGCCAGCGCATCAA
CAATATTTTCACCTGAATCAGGATATTCTTCTAATACCTGGAATGCTGTTTTCCCAGGGATCGCAGTGGT
GAGTAACCATGCATCATCAGGAGTACGGATAAAATGCTTGATGGTCGGAAGAGGCATAAATTCCGTCAGC
CAGTTTAGTCTGACCATCTCATCTGTAACATCATTGGCAACGCTACCTTTGCCATGTTTCAGAAACAACT
CTGGCGCATCGGGCTTCCCATACAATCGATAGATTGTCGCACCTGATTGCCCGACATTATCGCGAGCCCA
TTTATACCCATATAAATCAGCATCCATGTTGGAATTTAATCGCGGCCTAGAGCAAGACGTTTCCCGTTGA
ATATGGCTCATAACACCCCTTGTATTACTGTTTATGTAAGCAGACAGTTTTATTGTTCATGACCAAAATC
CCTTAACGTGAGTTTTCGTTCCACTGAGCGTCAGACCCCGTAGAAATCCGCGCACATTTCCCCGAAAAGT
GCCACCTGACGTC
